>Addgene plasmid #176589 | pHS0535 CRISPR-associated IscB (Chesapeake Bay) in pBR322 with Fn spacer | addgene full sequence | sequence record 345505 | Addgene NGS Result
GTGGAAGACGCAACCGCAAGACCCGCTACCGTCCTGCCCGTTGGCTGAATCGCAAGCGTACCGGCCCACC
TGTGCTATCCAGTGCTGACACGGTTTCTACGTTGGGGAAGTGGCTCGCTCCATCGCTCCAACATCGCATT
GAAGTCATCATGACCTGGGTGCATCGCTTGCGGCGCTACCTGCCCATCACGGCGATTTCACAAGAGATTG
TGCGCTTTGATATGCAGAAGATGCAGAACCCGGAAATCAGTGGCGTGGAGTACCAGCAGGGCACTCTGTT
CGGTTACGAGGTGCGGGAATACCTGTTGGACAAGTGGCAGCGACAGTGCGGCTATTGCGGTGCCAAGGAC
AAGCGTTTGGAAGTGGATCACATTGTTCCACGTAGCCACGGCGGCAGTGATCGGGTCAGCAACCTGACGC
TATCTTGTGAACCCTGCAACAAAAGAAAGAACCAACGTCCTGCGGCAGTATTCCTGGCAAAAAAACCGGA
AGTGTTGCAGAAACTCCAACGTCAGGCCAAGGCTCCGCTCAAGGATGCTGCAGCCGTCAACTCAACCCGA
TACGCTCTACTGGAACGTCTGAAGGCCACTGGATTGCCTGTGGAAATTGCCAGCGGTGGCCGCACCAAGT
TCAATCGTTCTGAGCGACAGATTCCCAAGACACACTGGCTGGATGCCGCTTGTGTCGGAGCCAGTACACC
GGAAGTGCTGCAGTGGAAAGCAGTCAAGCCTTTGGCGATCAAGGCGATGGGACACGGGAAACGGCAGGTC
GTCAACGTAGATGCTTACGGTTTCCCTAGAGGTAAGGCCAAAGGAATTCCGGTTCATCCGTTTCGCACCG
GCGACATTGTTCGGGCTGAAATTCCCAAGGGCAAGTATGTCGGCACCTACGTCAGTCGTATTGCCGAAAC
TACAACATCGAAGCCTTTAGCTGGGTTCAAGTCCAAGACTGGTAAACGCATACAATGCCACACAAAGCAT
ATGACCAAGCTCTTCAATTCCGACGGCTATGGCTATGGCTTTCTGAAGGCTCCAGAGCCACGCCAGACCG
TTATCAGCGAATCCTGAACGAAAGCGCTACAAAGAGCCCAATCGCTCATCCAGACGCTTGATCGCTGTTT
GCGTCTCAGCCTTATGCAGTTGGCGTTCTGAACGTGCAGCGTCCAGCTGCGCTTCTACACCTGCCGCCTT
TGCAACTACTTGCAGGTCTAGACGTAGTTCGCCAATCTCCTGGCGCAACCGCTCTAGCTCTTCGCCGACT
TCCTTGAATTCGCTGATTGGCATTTGTTTGAACCCGTTATTATGTTTTGCAAAACCTAATATTGGTTTTG
TGTTGTCGGTGGTAAGTGATGAGTTCCACTCGGAACGTTATCGAACTCATAGCGATGTTGCCCTTGATGG
CTACGTTAGGAATCTAATCACTAGATAATTACTGGCCTGTCCGGTGATAACACTTCTTAAGGGCAACAAA
AAGGGCAACATTCATTAGGAACAATTGACTCTGGAAATCAACGATAACCAACATCGCGCTTGCCTTTTAA
CTACCTCCCAGTTGATTCTCTTTAGGCTTTTCTGGTTGATCAGCAGCCATTCAAAACAGAAGAAAATTTC
TCTAATCAGAAATAAAAATCCCGCAAGAGGCCCGGCAGTACCGGCATAACCAAGCCTATGCCTACAGCAT
CCAGGGTGACGGTGCCGAGGATGACGATGAGCGCATTGTTAGATTTCATACACGGTGCCTGACTGCGTTA
GCAATTTAACTGTGATAAACTACCGCATTAAAGCTTATCGATGATAAGCTGTCAAACATGAGAATTCTTG
AAGACGAAAGGGCCTCGTGATACGCCTATTTTTATAGGTTAATGTCATGATAATAATGGTTTCTTAGACG
TCAGGTGGCACTTTTCGGGGAAATGTGCGCGGAACCCCTATTTGTTTATTTTTCTAAATACATTCAAATA
TGTATCCGCTCATGAGACAATAACCCTGATAAATGCTTCAATAATATTGAAAAAGGAAGAGTATGAGTAT
TCAACATTTCCGTGTCGCCCTTATTCCCTTTTTTGCGGCATTTTGCCTTCCTGTTTTTGCTCACCCAGAA
ACGCTGGTGAAAGTAAAAGATGCTGAAGATCAGTTGGGTGCACGAGTGGGTTACATCGAACTGGATCTCA
ACAGCGGTAAGATCCTTGAGAGTTTTCGCCCCGAAGAACGTTTTCCAATGATGAGCACTTTTAAAGTTCT
GCTATGTGGCGCGGTATTATCCCGTGTTGACGCCGGGCAAGAGCAACTCGGTCGCCGCATACACTATTCT
CAGAATGACTTGGTTGAGTACTCACCAGTCACAGAAAAGCATCTTACGGATGGCATGACAGTAAGAGAAT
TATGCAGTGCTGCCATAACCATGAGTGATAACACTGCGGCCAACTTACTTCTGACAACGATCGGAGGACC
GAAGGAGCTAACCGCTTTTTTGCACAACATGGGGGATCATGTAACTCGCCTTGATCGTTGGGAACCGGAG
CTGAATGAAGCCATACCAAACGACGAGCGTGACACCACGATGCCTGCAGCAATGGCAACAACGTTGCGCA
AACTATTAACTGGCGAACTACTTACTCTAGCTTCCCGGCAACAATTAATAGACTGGATGGAGGCGGATAA
AGTTGCAGGACCACTTCTGCGCTCGGCCCTTCCGGCTGGCTGGTTTATTGCTGATAAATCTGGAGCCGGT
GAGCGTGGGTCTCGCGGTATCATTGCAGCACTGGGGCCAGATGGTAAGCCCTCCCGTATCGTAGTTATCT
ACACGACGGGGAGTCAGGCAACTATGGATGAACGAAATAGACAGATCGCTGAGATAGGTGCCTCACTGAT
TAAGCATTGGTAACTGTCAGACCAAGTTTACTCATATATACTTTAGATTGATTTAAAACTTCATTTTTAA
TTTAAAAGGATCTAGGTGAAGATCCTTTTTGATAATCTCATGACCAAAATCCCTTAACGTGAGTTTTCGT
TCCACTGAGCGTCAGACCCCGTAGAAAAGATCAAAGGATCTTCTTGAGATCCTTTTTTTCTGCGCGTAAT
CTGCTGCTTGCAAACAAAAAAACCACCGCTACCAGCGGTGGTTTGTTTGCCGGATCAAGAGCTACCAACT
CTTTTTCCGAAGGTAACTGGCTTCAGCAGAGCGCAGATACCAAATACTGTCCTTCTAGTGTAGCCGTAGT
TAGGCCACCACTTCAAGAACTCTGTAGCACCGCCTACATACCTCGCTCTGCTAATCCTGTTACCAGTGGC
TGCTGCCAGTGGCGATAAGTCGTGTCTTACCGGGTTGGACTCAAGACGATAGTTACCGGATAAGGCGCAG
CGGTCGGGCTGAACGGGGGGTTCGTGCACACAGCCCAGCTTGGAGCGAACGACCTACACCGAACTGAGAT
ACCTACAGCGTGAGCTATGAGAAAGCGCCACGCTTCCCGAAGGGAGAAAGGCGGACAGGTATCCGGTAAG
CGGCAGGGTCGGAACAGGAGAGCGCACGAGGGAGCTTCCAGGGGGAAACGCCTGGTATCTTTATAGTCCT
GTCGGGTTTCGCCACCTCTGACTTGAGCGTCGATTTTTGTGATGCTCGTCAGGGGGGCGGAGCCTATGGA
AAAACGCCAGCAACGCGGCCTTTTTACGGTTCCTGGCCTTTTGCTGGCCTTTTGCTCACATGTTCTTTCC
TGCGTTATCCCCTGATTCTGTGGATAACCGTATTACCGCCTTTGAGTGAGCTGATACCGCTCGCCGCAGC
CGAACGACCGAGCGCAGCGAGTCAGTGAGCGAGGAAGCGGAAGAGCGCCTGATGCGGTATTTTCTCCTTA
CGCATCTGTGCGGTATTTCACACCGCATATGGTGCACTCTCAGTACAATCTGCTCTGATGCCGCATAGTT
AAGCCAGTATACACTCCGCTATCGCTACGTGACTGGGTCATGGCTGCGCCCCGACACCCGCCAACACCCG
CTGACGCGCCCTGACGGGCTTGTCTGCTCCCGGCATCCGCTTACAGACAAGCTGTGACCGTCTCCGGGAG
CTGCATGTGTCAGAGGTTTTCACCGTCATCACCGAAACGCGCGAGGCAGCTGCGGTAAAGCTCATCAGCG
TGGTCGTGAAGCGATTCACAGATGTCTGCCTGTTCATCCGCGTCCAGCTCGTTGAGTTTCTCCAGAAGCG
TTAATGTCTGGCTTCTGATAAAGCGGGCCATGTTAAGGGCGGTTTTTTCCTGTTTGGTCACTGATGCCTC
CGTGTAAGGGGGATTTCTGTTCATGGGGGTAATGATACCGATGAAACGAGAGAGGATGCTCACGATACGG
GTTACTGATGATGAACATGCCCGGTTACTGGAACGTTGTGAGGGTAAACAACTGGCGGTATGGATGCGGC
GGGACCAGAGAAAAATCACTCAGGGTCAATGCCAGCGCTTCGTTAATACAGATGTAGGTGTTCCACAGGG
TAGCCAGCAGCATCCTGCGATGCAGATCCGGAACATAATGGTGCAGGGCGCTGACTTCCGCGTTTCCAGA
CTTTACGAAACACGGAAACCGAAGACCATTCATGTTGTTGCTCAGGTCGCAGACGTTTTGCAGCAGCAGT
CGCTTCACGTTCGCTCGCGTATCGGTGATTCATTCTGCTAACCAGTAAGGCAACCCCGCCAGCCTAGCCG
GGTCCTCAACGACAGGAGCACGATCATGCGCACCCGTGGCCAGGACCCAACGCTGCCCGAGATGCGCCGC
GTGCGGCTGCTGGAGATGGCGGACGCGATGGATATGTTCTGCCAAGGGTTGGTTTGCGCATTCACAGTTC
TCCGCAAGAATTGATTGGCTCCAATTCTTGGAGTGGTGAATCCGTTAGCGAGGTGCCGCCGGCTTCCATT
CAGGTCGAGGTGGCCCGGCTCCATGCACCGCGACGCAACGCGGGGAGGCAGACAAGGTATAGGGCGGCGC
CTACAATCCATGCCAACCCGTTCCATGTGCTCGCCGAGGCGGCATAAATCGCCGTGACGATCAGCGGTCC
AATGATCGAAGTTAGGCTGGTAAGAGCCGCGAGCGATCCTTGAAGCTGTCCCTGATGGTCGTCATCTACC
TGCCTGGACAGCATGGCCTGCAACGCGGGCATCCCGATGCCGCCGGAAGCGAGAAGAATCATAATGGGGA
AGGCCATCCAGCCTCGCGTCGCGAACGCCAGCAAGACGTAGCCCAGCGCGTCGGCCGCCATGCCGGCGAT
AATGGCCTGCTTCTCGCCGAAACGTTTGGTGGCGGGACCAGTGACGAAGGCTTGAGCGAGGGCGTGCAAG
ATTCCGAATACCGCAAGCGACAGGCCGATCATCGTCGCGCTCCAGCGAAAGCGGTCCTCGCCGAAAATGA
CCCAGAGCGCTGCCGGCACCTGTCCTACGAGTTGCATGATAAAGAAGACAGTCATAAGTGCGGCGACGAT
AGTCATGCCCCGCGCCCACCGGAAGGAGCTGACTGGGTTGAAGGCTCTCAAGGGCATCGGTCGACGCTCT
CCCTTATGCGACTCCTGCATTAGGAAGCAGCCCAGTAGTAGGTTGAGGCCGTTGAGCACCGCCGCCGCAA
GGAATGGTGCATGCAAGGAGATGGCGCCCAACAGTCCCCCGGCCACGGGGCCTGCCACCATACCCACGCC
GAAACAAGCGCTCATGAGCCCGAAGTGGCGAGCCCGATCTTCCCCATCGGTGATGTCGGCGATATAGGCG
CCAGCAACCGCACCTGTGGCGCCGGTGATGCCGGCCACGATGCGTCCGGCGTAGAGGATCCACAGGACGG
GTGTGGTCGCCATGATCGCGTAGTCGATAGTGGCTCCAAGTAGCGAAGCGAGCAGGACTGGGCGGCGGCC
AAAGCGGTCGGACAGTGCTCCGAGAACGGGTGCGCATAGAAATTGCATCAACGCATATAGCGCTAGCAGC
ACGCCATAGTGACTGGCGATGCTGTCGGAATGGACGATGTCTATGCGATCCATTCACTACCGCCAGATGC
ACCAGTGTCGATCATTCAGGAGATGCTTGCGCCTCCAAGCGCTCTACGCCGCCGTCAGCGGGCTATGCAG
CTGCTGAATACCAGACGCCACCAGAAGCTTCAGAAGGCCCGTCAGTAGGCGTATAAAAAGCACTGAACGC
AACCACATCCCTGGCCAAAACACTGCACCACAAGCCATCTGCAGCCTACCTGTTTACATCTGCACCCACT
GGCGTTATATTCGTCGGCCCGATCGAAGATGCGGGGTGCTGTCAGTTTGGTCAGTTTGGGCTGAACCCAA
CGGGGTAGTTGTAGCCTCCACTCATTTTCGGGGTGCTGTCAGGCTGATGCGTTTAGCTCAGGCGAAAGTC
GATGTTGTAGCCTCCACTCATTTTCGGGGTGCTGTCAGGGTGGGTGGATTCATCTGGAGTCTGGGAATCG
TTGTAGCCTCCACTCATTTTCGGGGTGCTGTCAGGTTTAACAGTGGCCTTATTAAATGACTTCTCGTTGT
AGCCTCCACTCATTTTCGGGGTGCTGTCAGGAGTGCCCGCGCTACCCTGCTTGGATGCTGGGCTGGAAGG
CAAAAGGCATTCAAAAAAATGGGCGGTGGTTGACAGTTTTCCGGAAATGAGTGCGGATTTTTTCCGCAGC
TACAACCAGACTAAGTTCTTTGGGAACTACGTTATTGTCGTCATCATACCCACGGGTGCGTGCCAGCCTG
TGGCTCTATGGTCGTGCATTAAACAGGGACTTTGGAGGGTGCCCAGTGTGTACAGCGTCAAAAGCGGCGA
TAACATTGTCGAGGCATACTTTACGTGACGGCAACGCTTCTTCGGAAGTTGCGCCCGATCGCTAGCTTTA
AGGCTAATTCAATGTCCAGAGTCTTGGTTGTTGATGCGAATCGTTGTCCGCTGGCGCCTTGTACGCCAAG
ACGGGCCCGCTTGCTACTGAACAGTGGCAAGGCGGCGGTGTTGCGTCGATACCCATTCACCATCATCCTC
AAACAATCCTACCCTACTGCAAACCCACGACCTGTGCGGCTGAAACTAGACCCAGGCAGCAAGACTACCG
GCATTGCCGTAGTCACAGAAGCCACTGGCGAAGTGGTCTGGGCGGCAGAACTCCAGCACCGTGGTCAGCT
GATCAAGAATGCCCTGGAATCCCGCCGATCGCTACGCC
Features (pLannotate 1.2.2; 10 found; start..end, strand, type, name):
   1628..1729    -  CDS            TcR (fragment): tetracycline efflux protein; tet; confers resistance to tetracycline
   1777..1805    -  promoter       tet promoter: E. coli promoter for tetracycline efflux protein gene
   1918..2022    +  promoter       AmpR promoter: bla
   2023..2883    +  CDS            AmpR: β-lactamase; bla; confers resistance to ampicillin, carbenicillin, and related antibiotics
   3054..3642    +  rep_origin     ori: high-copy-number ColE1/pMB1/pBR322/pUC origin of replication
   3828..3968    -  misc_feature   bom: basis of mobility region from pBR322
   4070..4261    -  CDS            rop: Rop protein, which maintains plasmids at low copy number; rop
   4278..4658    +  CDS            YPB1_ECOLX: Protein predicted: Swiss-Prot protein existence level 4. From Escherichia coli.
   4900..5988    -  CDS            TcR (fragment): tetracycline efflux protein; tet; confers resistance to tetracycline
   6605..6729    +  ncRNA          HEARO (fragment): Accession: RF02033 - HNH endonuclease-associated RNA and ORF (HEARO) RNA
