[The description below was written by a language model from this plasmid's Addgene catalogue record and pLannotate feature annotations shown in this document.]
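Description:
pHS0535 is a bacterial plasmid built on the pBR322 backbone that carries a native, CRISPR-associated IscB locus recovered from a Chesapeake Bay metagenome. It is propagated in E. coli from the pMB1/ColE1-type origin. The annotation tool gives this origin a generic high-copy label, but the neighbouring rop gene keeps the plasmid at the low copy number listed in the catalogue. The bom mobilisation region of pBR322 is also present. Selection is by ampicillin, through the bla gene and its own promoter. The tetracycline resistance gene appears only as two separated fragments, with the tet promoter next to the shorter one. This suggests that the roughly 2.8 kb insert was placed within tet and disrupted it, so tetracycline selection should not be expected to work.

The insert is described as the endogenous locus rather than an engineered expression cassette, and no heterologous promoter is annotated or recorded for it, so expression presumably depends on native regulatory sequences. The locus has been modified in two ways: its CRISPR array was truncated to two direct repeats, and the intervening spacer was replaced with an "Fn" spacer, giving a single defined guide. The feature table does not annotate the IscB coding sequence or the repeats. The only feature it detects in the insert is a fragment matching HEARO RNA, the HNH endonuclease-associated noncoding RNA family found alongside IscB genes, which fits the alternative insert name IscB(HEARO). The associated publication concerns programmable RNA-guided endonucleases encoded by the IS200/IS605 transposon family, so the plasmid is suited to expressing this IscB system in bacteria to study its RNA-guided targeting of a sequence matching the inserted spacer. The record does not specify particular assays.
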