Addgene plasmid #176589: pHS0535 CRISPR-associated IscB (Chesapeake Bay) in pBR322 with Fn spacer
Purpose: Endogenous locus of CRISPR-associated IscB (Chesapeake Bay) with Fn spacer
Depositing lab: Feng Zhang. Depositing organization: Broad Institute. Publication: The widespread IS200/IS605 transposon family encodes diverse programmable RNA-guided endonucleases. Altae-Tran H, Kannan S, Demircioglu FE, Oshiro R, Nety SP, McKay LJ, Dlakic M, Inskeep WP, Makarova KS, Macrae RK, Koonin EV, Zhang F. Science. 2021 Oct;374(6563):57-65. doi: 10.1126/science.abj6856. Epub 2021 Sep 9. PubMed 34591643.
Backbone
  Vector backbone: pBR322
  Backbone manufacturer: NEB
  Backbone size w/o insert (bp): 4361
  Total vector size (bp): 7178
  Vector type: Bacterial Expression
Growth in bacteria
  Bacterial resistance: Ampicillin, 100 μg/mL
  Growth temperature: 37°C
  Growth strain: NEB Stable
  Copy number: Low Copy
Gene/Insert
  Gene/Insert name: CRISPR-associate IscB (Chesapeake Bay) locus (alt name: IscB(HEARO))
  Species: Chesapeake Bay metagenome
  Insert size (bp): 2817
  Mutation: Truncated CRISPR array to two direct repeats, replaced spacer in CRISPR array with Fn spacer
Terms and licenses: Academic/Nonprofit Terms; Industry Terms: Not Available to Industry
How to cite: pHS0535 CRISPR-associated IscB (Chesapeake Bay) in pBR322 with Fn spacer was a gift from Feng Zhang (Addgene plasmid # 176589 ; http://n2t.net/addgene:176589 ; RRID:Addgene_176589)
